Addgene plasmid #34257: KHBD00102
Depositing lab: Bart Deplancke. Depositing organization: Swiss Federal Institute of Technology (EPFL). Publication: Automated protein-DNA interaction screening of Drosophila regulatory elements. Korneel Hens, Jean-Daniel Feuz, Alina Isakova, Antonina Lagovitina, Andreas Massouras, Julien Bryois, Patrick Callaerts, Susan E. Celniker, Bart Deplancke. Nat Methods. 2011 Oct 30;8(12):1065-70. 10.1038/nmeth.1763 PubMed 22037703.
Backbone
  Vector backbone: pDONR221
  Backbone manufacturer: Invitrogen
  Backbone size w/o insert (bp): 2536
  Vector type: Gateway Donor Vector
Growth in bacteria
  Bacterial resistance: Kanamycin, 50 μg/mL
  Growth temperature: 37°C
  Growth strain: DH5alpha
  Copy number: High Copy
Gene/Insert
  Gene/Insert name: CG10388 (alt names: FBgn0003944; Ubx; Ultrabithorax)
  Species: D. melanogaster (fly)
  Insert size (bp): 1140
  Entrez Gene: Ubx (a.k.a. Dmel_CG10388, BX-C, Bxl, CG10388, Cbx, DUbx, Dm Ubx, DmUbx, Dmel\CG10388, Hm, Pbx, UBX, UBx, Uab, Ubx1b, Ubx[[Drosophila]], abx, abx/bx, bx, bx[D], bxd, bxd/pbx, bxd[D], bxl, l(3)89Eb, pbx, ubx)
  Cloning method: Gateway Cloning
  Sequencing primers: 5′ M13F; 3′ M13R
Terms and licenses: Academic/Nonprofit Terms; Industry Terms: Not Available to Industry
Depositor comments: Please note that the ORFs in this collection were cloned open-ended (without a stop codon).
How to cite: KHBD00102 was a gift from Bart Deplancke (Addgene plasmid # 34257 ; http://n2t.net/addgene:34257 ; RRID:Addgene_34257)
