[The description below was written by a language model from this plasmid's Addgene catalogue record.]
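Description:
KHBD00102 is a Gateway entry-type clone built in the pDONR221 donor vector backbone (Invitrogen), carrying the open reading frame of the Drosophila melanogaster gene CG10388, better known as Ultrabithorax (Ubx), a Hox homeodomain transcription factor of the bithorax complex. The insert is recorded as about 1,140 bp in a backbone of roughly 2.5 kb once the donor cassette has been replaced. The plasmid is maintained in E. coli at high copy number under kanamycin selection. No feature table is provided, so the exact positions of the attachment sites and other backbone elements are not documented here. In general, however, a gene recombined into pDONR221 by a BP reaction ends up flanked by attL sites, and the recorded M13 forward and reverse sequencing primers read in from either side of the insert.

The vector is a shuttle intermediate rather than an expression construct: the record lists no promoter driving the insert, no tag and no reporter. The depositor notes that ORFs in this collection were cloned open-ended, without a stop codon. This allows the Ubx coding sequence to be moved by LR recombination into destination vectors that add C-terminal fusions as well as N-terminal ones. The clone belongs to a collection of Drosophila transcription factor ORFs associated with a study on automated protein–DNA interaction screening of fly regulatory elements. Its typical use is therefore as a source clone for transferring Ubx into expression or screening vectors for such assays.
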