>Addgene plasmid #34257 | KHBD00102 | depositor partial sequence | sequence record 40824 | KHBD00102 sequence 1140 bps
ATGAACTCGTACTTTGAACAGGCCTCCGGCTTTTATGGCCATCCGCACCAGGCCACCGGAATGGCAATGG
GCAGCGGTGGCCACCACGACCAGACGGCCAGTGCAGCGGCGGCCGCGTACAGAGGATTCCCTCTCTCGCT
GGGCATGAGTCCCTATGCCAACCACCATCTGCAGCGCACCACCCAGGACTCGCCCTACGATGCCAGCATC
ACGGCCGCCTGCAACAAGATATACGGCGATGGAGCCGGAGCCTACAAACAGGACTGCCTGAACATCAAGG
CGGATGCGGTGAATGGCTACAAAGACATTTGGAACACGGGCGGCTCGAATGGCGGCGGGGGTGGCGGCGG
AGGCGGTGGTGGCGGCGGAGCGGGCGGAACAGGTGGAGCCGGCAATGCCAATGGCGGTAATGCGGCCAAT
GCAAACGGACAGAACAATCCGGCGGGCGGTATGCCCGTTAGACCCTCCGCCTGCACCCCAGATTCCCGAG
TGGGCGGCTATTTGGACACGTCGGGCGGCAGTCCCGTTAGCCATCGCGGCGGCAGTGCCGGCGGTAATGT
GAGTGTCAGCGGCGGCAACGGCAACGCCGGAGGCGTACAGAGCGGCGTGGGCGTGGCCGGAGCGGGCACT
GCCTGGAATGCCAATTGCACCATCTCGGGCGCCGCTGCCCAAACGGCGGCCGCCAGCAGTTTACACCAGG
CCAGCAATCACACATTCTACCCCTGGATGGCTATCGCAGGTAAGATAAGATCTGATTTAACACAATACGG
CGGCATATCAACAGACATGGGTAAGAGATACTCAGAATCTCTTGCGGGCTCACTTCTACCAGACTGGCTA
GGTACAAATGGTCTGCGAAGACGCGGCCGACAGACATACACCCGCTACCAGACGCTCGAGCTGGAGAAGG
AGTTCCACACGAATCATTATCTGACCCGCAGACGGAGAATCGAGATGGCGCACGCGCTATGCCTGACGGA
GCGGCAGATCAAGATCTGGTTCCAGAACCGGCGAATGAAGCTGAAGAAGGAGATCCAGGCGATCAAGGAG
CTGAACGAACAGGAGAAGCAGGCGCAGGCCCAGAAGGCGGCGGCGGCAGCGGCTGCGGCGGCGGCGGTCC
AAGGTGGACACTTAGATCAG
