>Addgene plasmid #34257 | KHBD00102 | addgene partial sequence | sequence record 41894 | M13-Rev 5'-CAGGAAACAGCTATGACC-3'
TTTTATTTTGACTGATAGTGACCTGTTCGTTGCAACAAATTGATAAGCAATGCTTTCTTATAATGCCAAC
TTTGTACAAGAAAGTTGGCAACTGATCTAAGTGTCCACCTTGGACCGCCGCCGCCGCAGCCGCTGCCGCC
GCCGCCTTCTGGGCCTGCGCCTGCTTCTCCTGTTCGTTCAGCTCCTTGATCGCCTGGATCTCCTTCTTCA
GCTTCATTCGCCGGTTCTGGAACCAGATCTTGATCTGCCGCTCCGTCAGGCATAGCGCGTGCGCCATCTC
GATTCTCCGTCTGCGGGTCAGATAATGATTCGTGTGGAACTCCTTCTCCAGCTCGAGCGTCTGGTAGCGG
GTGTATGTCTGTCGGCCGCGTCTTCGCAGACCATTTGTACCTAGCCAGTCTGGTAGAAGTGAGCCCGCAA
GAGATTCTGAGTATCTCTTACCCATGTCTGTTGATATGCCGCCGTATTGTGTTAAATCAGATCTTATCTT
ACCTGCGATAGCCATCCAGGGGTAGAATGTGTGATTGCTGGCCTGGTGTAAACTGCTGGCGGCCGCCGTT
TGGGCAGCGGCGCCCGAGATGGTGCAATTGGCATTCCAGGCAGTGCCCGCTCCGGCCACGCCCACGCCGC
TCTGTACGCCTCCGGCGTTGCCGTTGCCGCCGCTGACACTCACATTACCGCCGGCACTGCCGCCGCGATG
GCTAACGGGACTGCCGCCCGACGTGTCCAAATAGCCGCCCACTCGGGAATCTGGGGTGCAGGCGGAGGGT
CTAACGGGCATACCGCCCGCCGGATTGTTC
